>Addgene plasmid #209061 | pENTR223-CMV-Cre-U6-sgKdm6a#4-U6-sgRb1-U6-sgTrp53-U6-sgRbl2 | addgene full sequence | sequence record 417712 | Addgene NGS Result
AGCGCCCAATACGCAAACCGCCTCTCCCCGCGCGTTGGCCGATTCATTAATGCAGCTGGCACGACAGGTT
TCCCGACTGGAAAGCGGGCAGTGAGCGCAACGCAATTAATACGCGTACCGCTAGCCAGGAAGAGTTTGTA
GAAACGCAAAAAGGCCATCCGTCAGGATGGCCTTCTGCTTAGTTTGATGCCTGGCAGTTTATGGCGGGCG
TCCTGCCCGCCACCCTCCGGGCCGTTGCTTCACAACGTTCAAATCCGCTCCCGGCGGATTTGTCCTACTC
AGGAGAGCGTTCACCGACAAACAACAGATAAAACGAAAGGCCCAGTCTTCCGACTGAGCCTTTCGTTTTA
TTTGATGCCTGGCAGTTCCCTACTCTCGCGTTAACGCTAGCATGGATGTTTTCCCAGTCACGACGTTGTA
AAACGACGGCCAGTCTTAAGCTCGGGCCCCAAATAATGATTTTATTTTGACTGATAGTGACCTGTTCGTT
GCAACAAATTGATGAGCAATGCTTTTTTATAATGCCAACTTTGTACAAAAAAGCAGGCTACACAAAAAAC
CAACACACAGATCTAATGAAAATAAAGATCTTTTATTAGCGCTTTAAGCGTAATCTGGAACATCGTATGG
GTAGTCACCATCTTCGAGCAGTCTCACCATGGCCCCGGTTTCAGAGTCAAGATTGCGGATATAGTTCATA
ACGATGTTCACATTTGTCCAACCTCCAGCTTGCATAATCTCTGGTATGGAGACTCCTGCCCGCGCCATGT
CTCGTGCGGCCCCCACCCTAGCAGAATGACCTGACCAGGCGAGATACCTCTGGCCACTGTCATCCTTGGC
TCCGTATATGAGTCGGTGGGTTGCCTCAAAGATCCCTTCAAGGGCCCGTGTACTCAATTGGCTGGTGGCA
GAGGGCGCGGCGACTCCGTTTTTTCTCACTCGACAGAACAAGTAATTATTAGGGTCGTCAGCCACGCCGG
ACACTGAGATCCATCTTTCCACCAGCTTCGTTACGCCCAGGGACAAGGCCTTTTCAACGCCAGCGGTGCT
GACCAATGTCTTTGTGCGTCCAATATGAATAAGCATCCGGCCGCCGTCCGTTCGACTGATGTCTTTCACT
CTGATCCGGGCGATCTCAGCTATGCGCAGAAGTGTGTTATATGCAATTCCCAGAAATGCGAGGTTCCTGA
TGTCCTGGCACCGATCGCTGTTCTCCATCAGGGATCTGACCTGGTCGAAATCAGTCCGCTCAAAAGCGAG
AGCCTGCTTAGCCCTCTCACCCGCATCTACGTTTTCCTTTCTAATTCTCCTCATAACAAGGGAGACTGCG
TTTGAATCGCTAGGCCGGGGGAGCCCGCTGCGTCGATGCAGCATATTCAGTTGGCCCAAGTGCTGCTGGA
TAGTCTTGACAGCCAGCCCTCTTGCCTGGAGATACAGCAGGTAATCGCGCACGTCCTCCGGCTCGGCGGG
GAACCATTTGCGATTGTTCAGCTTACACCAGGCTGCCCAGGATCGGCACACGCTAAGCAGCATTTTCCAG
GTGTGTTCAGAAAACGCCTGTCTATCCCTAAACATATCCATGAGATTTTTCCTGACCTCATCGCTAGTGG
CATCTACTGGCAGCGCAGGGAGGTTCTGGTGAACAGTCAGGAGATTGGACACCTTCCTCTTCTTCTTGGG
CATTGACGGTTCATAAACCAGCTCTGCTTATATAGACCTCCCACCGTACACGCCTACCGCCCATTTGCGT
CAATGGGGCGGAGTTGTTACGACATTTTGGAAAGTCCCGTTGATTTTGGTGCCAAAACAAACTCCCATTG
ACGTCAATGGGGTGGAGACTTGGAAATCCCCGTGAGTCAAACCGCTATCCACGCCCATTGATGTACTGCC
AAAACCGCATCACCATGGTAATAGCGATGACTAATACGTAGATGTACTGCCAAGTAGGAAAGTCCCATAA
GGTCATGTACTGGGCATAATGCCAGGCGGGCCATTTACCGTCATTGACGTCAATAGGGGGCGTACTTGGC
ATATGATACACTTGATGTACTGCCAAGTGGGCAGTTTACCGTAAATACTCCACCCATTGACGTCAATGGA
AAGTCCCTATTGGCGTTACTATGGGAACATACGTCATTATTGACGTCAATGGGCGGGGGTCGTTGGGCGG
TCAGCCAGGCGGGCCATTTACCGTAAGTTATGTAACGCGGAACTCCATATATGGGCTATGAACTAATGAC
CCCGTAATTGATTACTACAACTTTGTATACAAAAGTTGTGGTTATTTTGGATCCACCGGTATCGATGAAT
TCAAGCTTGGTACCGTCGACGATCCAGTTTGGTTCGTTAAGGTACCGAGGGCCTATTTCCCATGATTCCT
TCATATTTGCATATACGATACAAGGCTGTTAGAGAGATAATTAGAATTAATTTGACTGTAAACACAAAGA
TATTAGTACAAAATACGTGACGTAGAAAGTAATAATTTCTTGGGTAGTTTGCAGTTTTAAAATTATGTTT
TAAAATGGACTATCATATGCTTACCGTAACTTGAAAGTATTTCGATTTCTTGGCTTTATATATCTTGTGG
AAAGGACGAAACACCGCCTTGGCTCGACAAAAGCTGTTTTAGAGCTAGAAATAGCAAGTTAAAATAAGGC
TAGTCCGTTATCAACTTGAAAAAGTGGCACCGAGTCGGTGCTTTTTTGAATTCGCTAGCTGAGGGCCTAT
TTCCCATGATTCCTTCATATTTGCATATACGATACAAGGCTGTTAGAGAGATAATTAGAATTAATTTGAC
TGTAAACACAAAGATATTAGTACAAAATACGTGACGTAGAAAGTAATAATTTCTTGGGTAGTTTGCAGTT
TTAAAATTATGTTTTAAAATGGACTATCATATGCTTACCGTAACTTGAAAGTATTTCGATTTCTTGGCTT
TATATATCTTGTGGAAAGGACGAAACACCGCAACTAGAAAATGATACGGTTTTAGAGCTAGAAATAGCAA
GTTAAAATAAGGCTAGTCCGTTATCAACTTGAAAAAGTGGCACCGAGTCGGTGCTTTTTTGAATTCGAGC
TCCCGCGGTCTAGACCCGGGACTAGTAGATCTCTCGAGACACCCAACTTTTCTATACAAAGTTGTTTCCC
ATGATTCCTTCATATTTGCATATACGATACAAGGCTGTTAGAGAGATAATTAGAATTAATTTGACTGTAA
ACACAAAGATATTAGTACAAAATACGTGACGTAGAAAGTAATAATTTCTTGGGTAGTTTGCAGTTTTAAA
ATTATGTTTTAAAATGGACTATCATATGCTTACCGTAACTTGAAAGTATTTCGATTTCTTGGCTTTATAT
ATCTTGTGGAAAGGACGAAACACCGGTGTAATAGCTCCTGCATGGGTTTTAGAGCTAGAAATAGCAAGTT
AAAATAAGGCTAGTCCGTTATCAACTTGAAAAAGTGGCACCGAGTCGGTGCTTTTTTGAATTCTAGATCT
TGAGACAAATGGCAGTATTCATCCACAACAACTTTGTATAATAAAGTTGTTTCCCATGATTCCTTCATAT
TTGCATATACGATACAAGGCTGTTAGAGAGATAATTAGAATTAATTTGACTGTAAACACAAAGATATTAG
TACAAAATACGTGACGTAGAAAGTAATAATTTCTTGGGTAGTTTGCAGTTTTAAAATTATGTTTTAAAAT
GGACTATCATATGCTTACCGTAACTTGAAAGTATTTCGATTTCTTGGCTTTATATATCTTGTGGAAAGGA
CGAAACACCGAGGAGGATGGCGACGCCGGTTTTAGAGCTAGAAATAGCAAGTTAAAATAAGGCTAGTCCG
TTATCAACTTGAAAAAGTGGCACCGAGTCGGTGCTTTTTTGAATTCTAGATCTTGAGACAAATGGCAGTA
TTCATCCACACCCAGCTTTCTTGTACAAAGTTGGCATTATAAGAAAGCATTGCTTATCAATTTGTTGCAA
CGAACAGGTCACTATCAGTCAAAATAAAATCATTATTTGCCATCCAGCTGATATCCCCTATAGTGAGTCG
TATTACATGGTCATAGCTGTTTCCTGGCAGCTCTGGCCCGTGTCTCAAAATCTCTGATGTTACATTGCAC
AAGATAAAAATATATCATCATGCCTCCTCTAGACCAGCCAGGACAGAAATGCCTCGACTTCGCTGCTACC
CAAGGTTGCCGGGTGACGCACACCGTGGAAACGGATGAAGGCACGAACCCAGTGGACATAAGCCTGTTCG
GTTCGTAAGCTGTAATGCAAGTAGCGTATGCGCTCACGCAACTGGTCCAGAACCTTGACCGAACGCAGCG
GTGGTAACGGCGCAGTGGCGGTTTTCATGGCTTGTTATGACTGTTTTTTTGGGGTACAGTCTATGCCTCG
GGCATCCAAGCAGCAAGCGCGTTACGCCGTGGGTCGATGTTTGATGTTATGGAGCAGCAACGATGTTACG
CAGCAGGGCAGTCGCCCTAAAACAAAGTTAAACATTATGAGGGAAGCGGTGATCGCCGAAGTATCGACTC
AACTATCAGAGGTAGTTGGCGTCATCGAGCGCCATCTCGAACCGACGTTGCTGGCCGTACATTTGTACGG
CTCCGCAGTGGATGGCGGCCTGAAGCCACACAGTGATATTGATTTGCTGGTTACGGTGACCGTAAGGCTT
GATGAAACAACGCGGCGAGCTTTGATCAACGACCTTTTGGAAACTTCGGCTTCCCCTGGAGAGAGCGAGA
TTCTCCGCGCTGTAGAAGTCACCATTGTTGTGCACGACGACATCATTCCGTGGCGTTATCCAGCTAAGCG
CGAACTGCAATTTGGAGAATGGCAGCGCAATGACATTCTTGCAGGTATCTTCGAGCCAGCCACGATCGAC
ATTGATCTGGCTATCTTGCTGACAAAAGCAAGAGAACATAGCGTTGCCTTGGTAGGTCCAGCGGCGGAGG
AACTCTTTGATCCGGTTCCTGAACAGGATCTATTTGAGGCGCTAAATGAAACCTTAACGCTATGGAACTC
GCCGCCCGACTGGGCTGGCGATGAGCGAAATGTAGTGCTTACGTTGTCCCGCATTTGGTACAGCGCAGTA
ACCGGCAAAATCGCGCCGAAGGATGTCGCTGCCGACTGGGCAATGGAGCGCCTGCCGGCCCAGTATCAGC
CCGTCATACTTGAAGCTAGACAGGCTTATCTTGGACAAGAAGAAGATCGCTTGGCCTCGCGCGCAGATCA
GTTGGAAGAATTTGTCCACTACGTGAAAGGCGAGATCACCAAGGTAGTCGGCAAATAACCCTCGAGCCAC
CCATGACCAAAATCCCTTAACGTGAGTTACGCGTCGTTCCACTGAGCGTCAGACCCCGTAGAAAAGATCA
AAGGATCTTCTTGAGATCCTTTTTTTCTGCGCGTAATCTGCTGCTTGCAAACAAAAAAACCACCGCTACC
AGCGGTGGTTTGTTTGCCGGATCAAGAGCTACCAACTCTTTTTCCGAAGGTAACTGGCTTCAGCAGAGCG
CAGATACCAAATACTGTTCTTCTAGTGTAGCCGTAGTTAGGCCACCACTTCAAGAACTCTGTAGCACCGC
CTACATACCTCGCTCTGCTAATCCTGTTACCAGTGGCTGCTGCCAGTGGCGATAAGTCGTGTCTTACCGG
GTTGGACTCAAGACGATAGTTACCGGATAAGGCGCAGCGGTCGGGCTGAACGGGGGGTTCGTGCACACAG
CCCAGCTTGGAGCGAACGACCTACACCGAACTGAGATACCTACAGCGTGAGCTATGAGAAAGCGCCACGC
TTCCCGAAGGGAGAAAGGCGGACAGGTATCCGGTAAGCGGCAGGGTCGGAACAGGAGAGCGCACGAGGGA
GCTTCCAGGGGGAAACGCCTGGTATCTTTATAGTCCTGTCGGGTTTCGCCACCTCTGACTTGAGCGTCGA
TTTTTGTGATGCTCGTCAGGGGGGCGGAGCCTATGGAAAAACGCCAGCAACGCGGCCTTTTTACGGTTCC
TGGCCTTTTGCTGGCCTTTTGCTCACATGTTCTTTCCTGCGTTATCCCCTGATTCTGTGGATAACCGTAT
TACCGCCTTTGAGTGAGCTGATACCGCTCGCCGCAGCCGAACGACCGAGCGCAGCGAGTCAGTGAGCGAG
GAAGCGGAAG
Features (pLannotate 1.2.2; 27 found; start..end, strand, type, name):
      2..94      +  CDS            lacI (fragment): lac repressor; lacI; The lac repressor binds to the lac operator to inhibit transcription in E. coli. This inhibition can be relieved by adding lactose or isopropyl-β-D-thiogalactopyranoside (IPTG).
    149..176     -  terminator     rrnB T2 terminator: transcription terminator T2 from the E. coli rrnB gene
    308..351     +  terminator     rrnB T1 terminator: Escherichia coli rrnB; transcription terminator T1 from the E. coli rrnB gene
    398..434     -  CDS            lacZα (fragment): LacZα fragment of β-galactosidase; lacZ fragment
    450..549     +  protein_bind   attL1: mutant version of attL; recombination site for the Gateway® LR reaction LR Clonase™
    550..597     -  polyA_signal   poly(A) signal: synthetic polyadenylation signal
    605..633     -  CDS            3xHA (fragment): three tandem HA epitope tags
    634..1659    -  CDS            cre: RECR_BPP1 - Experimental evidence at protein level: Swiss-Prot protein existence level 1. Catalyzes site-specific recombination between two 34-base- pair LOXP sites. Its role is to maintain the phage genome as a monomeric unit-copy plasmid in the lysogenic state. From Escherichia phage P1 (Bacteriophage P1).
   1700..1903    -  promoter       CMV promoter: human cytomegalovirus (CMV) immediate early promoter
   1904..2207    -  enhancer       CMV enhancer: human cytomegalovirus immediate early enhancer
   2258..2278    +  protein_bind   attB5: mutant version of attB; core recombination site for the Gateway® BP reaction BP Clonase™
   2357..2597    +  promoter       U6 promoter: RNA polymerase III promoter for human U6 snRNA
   2626..2701    +  misc_RNA       gRNA scaffold: guide RNA scaffold for the Streptococcus pyogenes CRISPR/Cas9 system
   2721..2961    +  promoter       U6 promoter: RNA polymerase III promoter for human U6 snRNA
   2989..3064    +  misc_RNA       gRNA scaffold: guide RNA scaffold for the Streptococcus pyogenes CRISPR/Cas9 system
   3124..3144    -  protein_bind   attB4: mutant version of attB; core recombination site for the Gateway® BP reaction BP Clonase™
   3145..3376    +  promoter       U6 promoter: RNA polymerase III promoter for human U6 snRNA
   3406..3481    +  misc_RNA       gRNA scaffold: guide RNA scaffold for the Streptococcus pyogenes CRISPR/Cas9 system
   3529..3549    +  protein_bind   attB3: mutant version of attB; core recombination site for the Gateway® BP reaction BP Clonase™
   3550..3781    +  promoter       U6 promoter: RNA polymerase III promoter for human U6 snRNA
   3809..3884    +  misc_RNA       gRNA scaffold: guide RNA scaffold for the Streptococcus pyogenes CRISPR/Cas9 system
   3930..4029    -  protein_bind   attL2: mutant version of attL; recombination site for the Gateway® LR reaction LR Clonase™
   4047..4065    -  promoter       T7 promoter: promoter for bacteriophage T7 RNA polymerase
   4255..4278    +  promoter       Pc promoter (fragment): intI1 (promoter lies within the coding sequence); class 1 integron promoter
   4454..4510    +  CDS            GmR (fragment): gentamycin acetyltransferase; aacC1; confers resistance to gentamycin
   4517..5308    +  CDS            SmR: aminoglycoside adenylyltransferase (Murphy, 1985); aadA; confers resistance to spectinomycin and streptomycin
   5401..5989    +  rep_origin     ori: high-copy-number ColE1/pMB1/pBR322/pUC origin of replication
