[The description below was written by a language model from this plasmid's Addgene catalogue record and pLannotate feature annotations shown in this document.]
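Description:
pENTR223-CMV-Cre-U6-sgKdm6a#4-U6-sgRb1-U6-sgTrp53-U6-sgRbl2 is a Gateway entry clone built on the Invitrogen pDONR223 backbone. It is meant to donate its payload to a destination vector through an LR recombination reaction rather than to be used directly for delivery. It is maintained in E. coli through a high-copy ColE1/pUC-type origin and selected with spectinomycin via the aadA (SmR) gene. rrnB T1 and T2 terminators lie upstream of the recombination cassette to insulate it from backbone transcription. The catalogue lists a total size of 6,118 bp, while the sequenced record is 6,170 nt.

The transferable region lies between attL1 and attL2 and holds five expression units. On the reverse strand, the human CMV enhancer and promoter drive Cre recombinase. Cre is followed by a short segment annotated as a 3xHA fragment, suggesting a C-terminal HA epitope, and by a synthetic poly(A) signal. On the forward strand are four tandem cassettes, each pairing a human U6 RNA polymerase III promoter with a Streptococcus pyogenes Cas9 guide RNA scaffold. According to the name and purpose field, they encode guides against mouse Kdm6a (guide #4, a 19 bp spacer cloned via Esp3I sites), Rb1, Trp53 and Rbl2. The attB5, attB4 and attB3 scars between modules indicate that the array was assembled by multisite Gateway recombination.

No Cas9 is encoded, so editing depends on Cas9 supplied separately. Pairing Cre with the guides would suit a Cre-activated Cas9 allele, although the record does not state this. The associated publication concerns KDM6A and subtype plasticity in small cell lung cancer. That fits simultaneous inactivation of Rb1, Trp53 and Rbl2 together with Kdm6a in mouse cells. The destination vector and delivery route are not given.
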