Addgene plasmid #209061: pENTR223-CMV-Cre-U6-sgKdm6a#4-U6-sgRb1-U6-sgTrp53-U6-sgRbl2
Purpose: Entry vector that endcodes sgRNAs against mouse Kdm6a, Rb1, Trp53, and Rbl2 and CMV Cre recombinase.
Depositing lab: Matthew Oser. Depositing organization: Dana-Farber Cancer Institute. Publication: KDM6A epigenetically regulates subtype plasticity in small cell lung cancer. Duplaquet L, Li Y, Booker MA, Xie Y, Olsen SN, Patel RA, Hong D, Hatton C, Denize T, Walton E, Laimon YN, Li R, Jiang Y, Bronson RT, Southard J, Li S, Signoretti S, Qiu X, Cejas P, Armstrong SA, Long HW, Tolstorukov MY, Haffner MC, Oser MG. Nat Cell Biol. 2023 Sep;25(9):1346-1358. doi: 10.1038/s41556-023-01210-z. Epub 2023 Aug 17. PubMed 37591951.
Backbone
  Vector backbone: pDONR223
  Backbone manufacturer: Invitrogen
  Backbone size w/o insert (bp): 5005
  Total vector size (bp): 6118
  Vector type: Gateway vector to be used for LR reaction
Growth in bacteria
  Bacterial resistance: Spectinomycin, 50 μg/mL
  Growth temperature: 30°C
  Growth strain: NEB Stable
  Copy number: Unknown
Gene/Insert
  Gene/Insert name: KDM6A (alt name: UTX)
  Species: M. musculus (mouse)
  Insert size (bp): 19
  GenBank ID: 22289
  Promoter: U6
  Cloning method: Restriction Enzyme; 5′ cloning site Esp3i (unknown if destroyed); 3′ cloning site Esp3i (unknown if destroyed)
  Sequencing primers: 5′ M13F; 3′ M13R
Terms and licenses: Academic/Nonprofit Terms; Industry Terms: Not Available to Industry
How to cite: pENTR223-CMV-Cre-U6-sgKdm6a#4-U6-sgRb1-U6-sgTrp53-U6-sgRbl2 was a gift from Matthew Oser (Addgene plasmid # 209061 ; http://n2t.net/addgene:209061 ; RRID:Addgene_209061)
