>Addgene plasmid #209061 | pENTR223-CMV-Cre-U6-sgKdm6a#4-U6-sgRb1-U6-sgTrp53-U6-sgRbl2 | depositor partial sequence | sequence record 417714 | ADPLsgKDM6A4C1-CMV
TTTACCGNNNNTTATGTAACGCGGAACTCCATATATGGGCTATGAACTAATGACCCCGTAATTGATTACT
ACAACTTTGTATACAAAAGTTGTGGTTATTTTGGATCCACCGGTATCGATGAATTCAAGCTTGGTACCGT
CGACGATCCAGTTTGGTTCGTTAAGGTACCGAGGGCCTATTTCCCATGATTCCTTCATATTTGCATATAC
GATACAAGGCTGTTAGAGAGATAATTAGAATTAATTTGACTGTAAACACAAAGATATTAGTACAAAATAC
GTGACGTAGAAAGTAATAATTTCTTGGGTAGTTTGCAGTTTTAAAATTATGTTTTAAAATGGACTATCAT
ATGCTTACCGTAACTTGAAAGTATTTCGATTTCTTGGCTTTATATATCTTGTGGAAAGGACGAAACACCG
CCTTGGCTCGACAAAAGCTGTTTTAGAGCTAGAAATAGCAAGTTAAAATAAGGCTAGTCCGTTATCAACT
TGAAAAAGTGGCACCGAGTCGGTGCTTTTTTGAATTCGCTAGCTGAGGGCCTATTTCCCATGATTCCTTC
ATATTTGCATATACGATACAAGGCTGTTAGAGAGATAATTAGAATTAATTTGACTGTAAACACAAAGATA
TTAGTACAAAATACGTGACGTAGAAAGTAATAATTTCTTGGGTAGTTTGCAGTTTTAAAATTATGTTTTA
AAATGGACTATCATATGCTTACCGTAACTTGAAAGTATTTCGATTTCTTGGCTTTATATATCTTGTGGAA
AGGACGAAACACCGCAACTA
